>Addgene plasmid #154510 | pEPYC0CM0372 | depositor full sequence | sequence record 299382 | pEPYC0CM0372 sequence 2169 bps
TTTTTCTTTACGGTCTTTAAAAAGGCCGTAATATCCAGCTGAACGGTCTGGTTATAGGTACATTGAGCAA
CTGACTGAAATGCCTCAAAATGTTCTTTACGATGCCATTGGGATATATCAACGGTGGTATATCCAGTGAT
TTTTTTCTCCATTTTAGCTTCCTTAGCTCCTGAAAATCTCGATAACTCAAAAAATACGCCCGGTAGTGAT
CTTATTTCATTATGGTGAAAGTTGGAACCTCTTACGTGCCCGATCAACTCGAGTGCCACCTGACGTCTAA
GAAACCATTATTATCATGACATTAACCTATAAAAATAGGCGTATCACGAGGCAGAATTTCAGATAAAAAA
AATCCTTAGCTTTCGCTAAGGATGATTTCTGGAATTCGGTCTCAGGAGGGAGGCGTGTCGTTTTAGTGAG
GTTTTCAACAATTTTCAACAATTTTCAACAACTATATAAGGTTTTGCTATTCATTGAAAGCAGTAGTGAC
TGATTTGTATATAATGTACTCGAGACCCTGCAGTCCGGCAAAAAAGGGCAAGGTGTCACCACCCTGCCCT
TTTTCTTTAAAACCGAAAAGATTACTTCGCGTTATGCAGGCTTCCTCGCTCACTGACTCGCTGCGCTCGG
TCGTTCGGCTGCGGCGAGCGGTATCAGCTCACTCAAAGGCGGTAATACGGTTATCCACAGAATCAGGGGA
TAACGCAGGAAAGAACATGTGAGCAAAAGGCCAGCAAAAGGCCAGGAACCGTAAAAAGGCCGCGTTGCTG
GCGTTTTTCCACAGGCTCCGCCCCCCTGACGAGCATCACAAAAATCGACGCTCAAGTCAGAGGTGGCGAA
ACCCGACAGGACTATAAAGATACCAGGCGTTTCCCCCTGGAAGCTCCCTCGTGCGCTCTCCTGTTCCGAC
CCTGCCGCTTACCGGATACCTGTCCGCCTTTCTCCCTTCGGGAAGCGTGGCGCTTTCTCATAGCTCACGC
TGTAGGTATCTCAGTTCGGTGTAGGTCGTTCGCTCCAAGCTGGGCTGTGTGCACGAACCCCCCGTTCAGC
CCGACCGCTGCGCCTTATCCGGTAACTATCGTCTTGAGTCCAACCCGGTAAGACACGACTTATCGCCACT
GGCAGCAGCCACTGGTAACAGGATTAGCAGAGCGAGGTATGTAGGCGGTGCTACAGAGTTCTTGAAGTGG
TGGCCTAACTACGGCTACACTAGAAGAACAGTATTTGGTATCTGCGCTCTGCTGAAGCCAGTTACCTTCG
GAAAAAGAGTTGGTAGCTCTTGATCCGGCAAACAAACCACCGCTGGTAGCGGTGGTTTTTTTGTTTGCAA
GCAGCAGATTACGCGCAGAAAAAAAGGATCTCAAGAAGATCCTTTGATCTTTTCTACGGGGTCTGACGCT
CAGTGGAACGAAAACTCACGTTAAGGGATTTTGGTCATGAGATTATCAAAAAGGATCTTCACCTAGATCC
TTTTAAATTAAAAATGAAGTTTTAAATCAATCTAAAGTATATATGAGTAAACTTGGTCTGACAGCTCGAG
GCTTGGATTCTCACCAATAAAAAACGCCCGGCGGCAACCGAGCGTTCTGAACAAATCCAGATGGAGTTCT
GAGGTCATTACTGGATCTATCAACAGGAGTCCAAGCGAGCTCGATATCAAATTACGCCCCGCCCTGCCAC
TCATCGCAGTACTGTTGTAATTCATTAAGCATTCTGCCGACATGGAAGCCATCACAAACGGCATGATGAA
CCTGAATCGCCAGCGGCATCAGCACCTTGTCGCCTTGCGTATAATATTTGCCCATGGTGAAAACGGGGGC
GAAGAAGTTGTCCATATTGGCCACGTTTAAATCAAAACTGGTGAAACTCACCCAGGGATTGGCTGAGACG
AAAAACATATTCTCAATAAACCCTTTAGGGAAATAGGCCAGGTTTTCACCGTAACACGCCACATCTTGCG
AATATATGTGTAGAAACTGCCGGAAATCGTCGTGGTATTCACTCCAGAGCGATGAAAACGTTTCAGTTTG
CTCATGGAAAACGGTGTAACAAGGGTGAACACTATCCCATATCACCAGCTCACCGTCTTTCATTGCCATA
CGAAATTCCGGATGAGCATTCATCAGGCGGGCAAGAATGTGAATAAAGGCCGGATAAAACTTGTGCTTA
Features (pLannotate 1.2.2; 6 found; start..end, strand, type, name):
    153..250     -  promoter       cat promoter: promoter of the E. coli cat gene encoding chloramphenicol acetyltransferase
    336..379     -  terminator     bacterial terminator: putative bacterial transcription terminator
    524..581     +  terminator     his operon terminator: This putative transcriptin terminator from the E. coli his operon has a 2-bp deletion introduced during synthesis. Its efficiency has not been determined.
    776..1364    -  rep_origin     ori: high-copy-number ColE1/pMB1/pBR322/pUC origin of replication
   1547..1641    -  terminator     lambda t0 terminator: transcription terminator from phage lambda
   1665..152     -  CDS            cat (across the origin): CAT_ECOLX - Experimental evidence at protein level: Swiss-Prot protein existence level 1. This enzyme is an effector of chloramphenicol resistance in bacteria. From Escherichia coli. This protein is used as a marker in many commonly used cloning vectors, such as pACYC184.
