[The description below was written by a language model from this plasmid's Addgene catalogue record and pLannotate feature annotations shown in this document.]
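Description:
pEPYC0CM0372 is a small (about 2.2 kb) Phytobrick Level 0 part plasmid built in the pUAP1 universal acceptor backbone, a synthetic-biology vector used to domesticate standard DNA parts for Golden Gate/Type IIS assembly. It is maintained in E. coli as a high-copy plasmid through a ColE1/pUC-type origin of replication and is selected with chloramphenicol. The resistance comes from a cat (chloramphenicol acetyltransferase) gene driven by its native cat promoter and followed by the phage lambda t0 terminator. In the annotated map the cat coding sequence spans the numbering origin of the circular sequence.

The payload is MinSyn_007, a fully synthetic sequence inserted through BpiI sites that were destroyed during cloning, as is normal when a part is captured into a universal acceptor. The associated publication concerns the rational design of minimal synthetic promoters for plants, so MinSyn_007 is presumably one of those promoter parts. However, the record does not describe its composition, its regulatory motifs or its activity. The automated feature table does not annotate the insert at all. It detects only backbone elements, including a putative bacterial terminator and a his operon terminator, which probably flank the cloning region and insulate the part from read-through transcription.

As a Level 0 part, the plasmid has no plant selection marker, reporter or coding sequence. It serves as a storage and source vector from which the synthetic part can be released and combined with other standard parts, such as coding sequences and terminators, into higher-level transcription units for plant expression studies.
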