Addgene plasmid #154510: pEPYC0CM0372
Purpose: Phytobricks Level 0 part
Depositing lab: Nicola Patron. Depositing organization: Earlham Institute. Publication: Rational design of minimal synthetic promoters for plants. Cai YM, Kallam K, Tidd H, Gendarini G, Salzman A, Patron NJ. Nucleic Acids Res. 2020 Aug 28. pii: 5897334. doi: 10.1093/nar/gkaa682. PubMed 32856047.
Backbone
  Vector backbone: pUAP1
  Vector type: Synthetic Biology
Growth in bacteria
  Bacterial resistance: Chloramphenicol, 25 μg/mL
  Growth temperature: 37°C
  Growth strain: NEB Stable
  Copy number: High Copy
Gene/Insert
  Gene/Insert name: MinSyn_007
  Species: Synthetic
  Cloning method: Restriction Enzyme; 5′ cloning site BpiI (destroyed during cloning); 3′ cloning site BpiI (destroyed during cloning)
Terms and licenses: Academic/Nonprofit Terms; Industry Terms: Not Available to Industry
Depositor comments: Please visit https://www.biorxiv.org/content/10.1101/2020.05.14.095406v1 for bioRxiv preprint.
How to cite: pEPYC0CM0372 was a gift from Nicola Patron (Addgene plasmid # 154510 ; http://n2t.net/addgene:154510 ; RRID:Addgene_154510)
